>Addgene plasmid #10932 | 863 pSG5L HA NES PTEN | addgene full sequence | sequence record 139203 | Addgene NGS result
CTCGCGCGTTTCGGTGATGACGGTGAAAACCTCTGACACATGCAGCTCCCGGAGACGGTCACAGCTTGTC
TGTAAGCGGATGCCGGGAGCAGACAAGCCCGTCAGGGCGCGTCAGCGGGTGTTGGCGGGTGTCGGGGCTG
GCTTAACTATGCGGCATCAGAGCAGATTGTACTGAGAGTGCACCATATGCGGTGTGAAATACCGCACAGA
TGCGTAAGGAGAAAATACCGCATCAGGAAATTGTAAGCGTTAATATTTTGTTAAAATTCGCGTTAAATTT
TTGTTAAATCAGCTCATTTTTTAACCAATAGGCCGAAATCGGCAAAATCCCTTATAAATCAAAAGAATAG
ACCGAGATAGGGT
[37 nt withheld, positions 364-400]
AAAGAACGTGGACTCCAACGTCAAAGG
[49 nt withheld, positions 428-476]
T
[91 nt withheld, positions 478-568]
G
[124 nt withheld, positions 570-693]
CCATTCGCCATTCAGGCTGCGCAACTGTTGGGAAGGGCGATCGGTGCGGGCCTCTTCGCTATTACGCCAG
CTGGCGAAAGGGGGATGTGCTGCAAGGCGATTAAGTTGGGTAACGCCAGGGTTTTCCCAGTCACGACGTT
GTAAAACGACGGCCAGTGAATTGTCGACTTCTGAGGCGGAAAGAACCAGCTGTGGAATGTGTGTCAGTTA
GGGTGTGGAAAGTCCCCAGGCTCCCCAGCAGGCAGAAGTATGCAAAGCATGCATCTCAATTAGTCAGCAA
GGAAAGTCCCCAGGCTCCCCAGCAGGCAGAAGTATGCAAAGCATGCATCTCAATTAGTCAGCAACCATAG
TCCCGCCCCTAACTCCGCCCATCCCGCCCCTAACTCCGCCCAGTTCCGCCCATTCTCCGCCCCATGGCTG
ACTAATTTTTTTTATTTATGCAGAGGCCGAGGCCGCCTCGGCCTCTGAGCTATTCCAGAAGTAGTGAAGA
GGCTTTTTTGGAGGCCTAGGCTTTTGCAAAAAGCTCCGGATCGATCCTGAGAACTTCAGGGTGAGTTTGG
GGACCCTTGATTGTTCTTTCTTTTTCGCTATTGTAAAATTCATGTTATATGGAGGGGGCAAAGTTTTCAG
GGTGTTGTTTAGAATGGGAAGATGTCCCTTGTATCACCATGGACCCTCATGATAATTTTGTTTCTTTCAC
TTTCTACTCTGTTGACAACCATTGTCTCCTCTTATTTTCTTTTCATTTTCTGTAACTTTTTCGTTAAACT
TTAGCTTGCATTTGTAACGAATTTTTAAATTCACTTTTGTTTATTTGTCAGATTGTAAGTACTTTCTCTA
ATCACTTTTTTTTCAAGGCAATCAGGGTATATTATATTGTACTTCAGCACAGTTTTAGAGAACAATTGTT
ATAATTAAATGATAAGGTAGAATATTTCTGCATATAAATTCTGGCTGGCGTGGAAATATTCTTATTGGTA
GAAACAACTACATCCTGGTCATCATCCTGCCTTTCTCTTTATGGTTACAATGATATACACTGTTTGAGAT
GAGGATAAAATACTCTGAGTCCAAACCGGGCCCCTCTGCTAACCATGTTCATGCCTTCTTCTTTTTCCTA
CAGCTCCTGGGCAACGTGCTGGTTATTGTGCTGTCTCATCATTTTGGCAAAGAATTGTAATACGACTCAC
TATAGGGCGAATTGTCGACCCGGGAAGCTTACCATGGCCTACCCCTACGACGTGCCCGACTACGCCTCCC
TCGGATCTCTGCCGCCGCTGGAGCGCCTGACGCTGGGATCCATGACAGCCATCATCAAAGAGATCGTTAG
CAGAAACAAAAGGAGATATCAAGAGGATGGATTCGACTTAGACTTGACCTATATTTATCCAAACATTATT
GCTATGGGATTTCCTGCAGAAAGACTTGAAGGCGTATACAGGAACAATATTGATGATGTAGTAAGGTTTT
TGGATTCAAAGCATAAAAACCATTACAAGATATACAATCTTTGTGCTGAAAGACATTATGACACCGCCAA
ATTTAATTGCAGAGTTGCACAATATCCTTTTGAAGACCATAACCCACCACAGCTAGAACTTATCAAACCC
TTTTGTGAAGATCTTGACCAATGGCTAAGTGAAGATGACAATCATGTTGCAGCAATTCACTGTAAAGCTG
GAAAGGGACGAACTGGTGTAATGATATGTGCATATTTATTACATCGGGGCAAATTTTTAAAGGCACAAGA
GGCCCTAGATTTCTATGGGGAAGTAAGGACCAGAGACAAAAAGGGAGTAACTATTCCCAGTCAGAGGCGC
TATGTGTATTATTATAGCTACCTGTTAAAGAATCATCTGGATTATAGACCAGTGGCACTGTTGTTTCACA
AGATGATGTTTGAAACTATTCCAATGTTCAGTGGCGGAACTTGCAATCCTCAGTTTGTGGTCTGCCAGCT
AAAGGTGAAGATATATTCCTCCAATTCAGGACCCACACGACGGGAAGACAAGTTCATGTACTTTGAGTTC
CCTCAGCCGTTACCTGTGTGTGGTGATATCAAAGTAGAGTTCTTCCACAAACAGAACAAGATGCTAAAAA
AGGACAAAATGTTTCACTTTTGGGTAAATACATTCTTCATACCAGGACCAGAGGAAACCTCAGAAAAAGT
AGAAAATGGAAGTCTATGTGATCAAGAAATCGATAGCATTTGCAGTATAGAGCGTGCAGATAATGACAAG
GAATATCTAGTACTTACTTTAACAAAAAATGATCTTGACAAAGCAAATAAAGACAAAGCCAACCGATACT
TTTCTCCAAATTTTAAGGTGAAGCTGTACTTCACAAAAACAGTAGAGGAGCCGTCAAATCCAGAGGCTAG
CAGTTCAACTTCTGTAACACCAGATGTTAGTGACAATGAACCTGATCATTATAGATATTCTGACACCACT
GACTCTGATCCAGAGAATGAACCTTTTGATGAAGATCAGCATACACAAATTACAAAAGTCTGAGAATTCC
CCGATATCGCCTCGAGTCTAGATCCAGATCTTATTAAAGCAGAACTTGTTTATTGCAGCTTATAATGGTT
ACAAATAAAGCAATAGCATCACAAATTTCACAAATAAAGCATTTTTTTCACTGCATTCTAGTTGTGGTTT
GTCCAAACTCATCAATGTATCTTATCATGTCTGGTCGACTCTAGACTCTTCCGCTTCCTCGCTCACTGAC
TCGCTGCGCTCGGTCGTTCGGCTGCGGCGAGCGGTATCAGCTCACTCAAAGGCGGTAATACGGTTATCCA
CAGAATCAGGGGATAACGCAGGAAAGAACATGTGAGCAAAAGGCCAGCAAAAGGCCAGGAACCGTAAAAA
GGCCGCGTTGCTGGCGTTTTTCCATAGGCTCCGCCCCCCTGACGAGCATCACAAAAATCGACGCTCAAGT
CAGAGGTGGCGAAACCCGACAGGACTATAAAGATACCAGGCGTTTCCCCCTGGAAGCTCCCTCGTGCGCT
CTCCTGTTCCGACCCTGCCGCTTACCGGATACCTGTCCGCCTTTCTCCCTTCGGGAAGCGTGGCGCTTTC
TCATAGCTCACGCTGTAGGTATCTCAGTTCGGTGTAGGTCGTTCGCTCCAAGCTGGGCTGTGTGCACGAA
CCCCCCGTTCAGCCCGACCGCTGCGCCTTATCCGGTAACTATCGTCTTGAGTCCAACCCGGTAAGACACG
ACTTATCGCCACTGGCAGCAGCCACTGGTAACAGGATTAGCAGAGCGAGGTATGTAGGCGGTGCTACAGA
GTTCTTGAAGTGGTGGCCTAACTACGGCTACACTAGAAGAACAGTATTTGGTATCTGCGCTCTGCTGAAG
CCAGTTACCTTCGGAAAAAGAGTTGGTAGCTCTTGATCCGGCAAACAAACCACCGCTGGTAGCGGTGGTT
TTTTTGTTTGCAAGCAGCAGATTACGCGCAGAAAAAAAGGATCTCAAGAAGATCCTTTGATCTTTTCTAC
GGGGTCTGACGCTCAGTGGAACGAAAACTCACGTTAAGGGATTTTGGTCATGAGATTATCAAAAAGGATC
TTCACCTAGATCCTTTTAAATTAAAAATGAAGTTTTAAATCAATCTAAAGTATATATGAGTAAACTTGGT
CTGACAGTTACCAATGCTTAATCAGTGAGGCACCTATCTCAGCGATCTGTCTATTTCGTTCATCCATAGT
TGCCTGACTCCCCGTCGTGTAGATAACTACGATACGGGAGGGCTTACCATCTGGCCCCAGTGCTGCAATG
ATACCGCGAGACCCACGCTCACCGGCTCCAGATTTATCAGCAATAAACCAGCCAGCCGGAAGGGCCGAGC
GCAGAAGTGGTCCTGCAACTTTATCCGCCTCCATCCAGTCTATTAATTGTTGCCGGGAAGCTAGAGTAAG
TAGTTCGCCAGTTAATAGTTTGCGCAACGTTGTTGCCATTGCTACAGGCATCGTGGTGTCACGCTCGTCG
TTTGGTATGGCTTCATTCAGCTCCGGTTCCCAACGATCAAGGCGAGTTACATGATCCCCCATGTTGTGCA
AAAAAGCGGTTAGCTCCTTCGGTCCTCCGATCGTTGTCAGAAGTAAGTTGGCCGCAGTGTTATCACTCAT
GGTTATGGCAGCACTGCATAATTCTCTTACTGTCATGCCATCCGTAAGATGCTTTTCTGTGACTGGTGAG
TACTCAACCAAGTCATTCTGAGAATAGTGTATGCGGCGACCGAGTTGCTCTTGCCCGGCGTCAATACGGG
ATAATACCGCGCCACATAGCAGAACTTTAAAAGTGCTCATCATTGGAAAACGTTCTTCGGGGCGAAAACT
CTCAAGGATCTTACCGCTGTTGAGATCCAGTTCGATGTAACCCACTCGTGCACCCAACTGATCTTCAGCA
TCTTTTACTTTCACCAGCGTTTCTGGGTGAGCAAAAACAGGAAGGCAAAATGCCGCAAAAAAGGGAATAA
GGGCGACACGGAAATGTTGAATACTCATACTCTTCCTTTTTCAATATTATTGAAGCATTTATCAGGGTTA
TTGTCTCATGAGCGGATACATATTTGAATGTATTTAGAAAAATAAACAAATAGGGGTTCCGCGCACATTT
CCCCGAAAAGTGCCACCTGACGTCTAAGAAACCATTATTATCATGACATTAACCTATAAAAATAGGCGTA
TCACGAGGCCCTTTCGT
Features (pLannotate 1.2.2; 12 found; start..end, strand, type, name):
      1..36      +  CDS            rop (fragment): Rop protein, which maintains plasmids at low copy number; rop
    138..237     +  misc_feature   bom (fragment): basis of mobility region from pBR322
    265..693     -  rep_origin     f1 ori (sequence partly withheld): f1 bacteriophage origin of replication; arrow indicates direction of (+) strand synthesis
    697..854     -  CDS            lacZα (fragment): LacZα fragment of β-galactosidase; lacZ fragment
    864..1213    +  promoter       SV40 promoter: SV40 enhancer and early promoter
   1244..1816    +  intron         β-globin intron: intron from rabbit β-globin gene
   1871..1889    +  promoter       T7 promoter: promoter for bacteriophage T7 RNA polymerase
   1995..3203    +  CDS            PTEN: PTEN_HUMAN - Also known as MMAC1, TEP1. Experimental evidence at protein level: Swiss-Prot protein existence level 1. [Isoform alpha]: Functional kinase, like isoform 1 it antagonizes the PI3K-AKT/PKB signaling pathway. Plays a role in mitochondrial energetic metabolism by promoting COX activity and ATP production, via collaboration with isoform 1 in increasing protein levels of PINK1. From Homo sapiens (Human).
   3256..3377    +  polyA_signal   SV40 poly(A) signal: SV40 polyadenylation signal
   3582..4170    -  rep_origin     ori: high-copy-number ColE1/pMB1/pBR322/pUC origin of replication
   4341..5201    -  CDS            AmpR: β-lactamase; bla; confers resistance to ampicillin, carbenicillin, and related antibiotics
   5202..5306    -  promoter       AmpR promoter: bla
