[The description below was written by a language model from this plasmid's Addgene catalogue record, the feature table of its GenBank file and pLannotate feature annotations shown in this document.]
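Description:
863 pSG5L HA NES PTEN is a mammalian expression plasmid built on the pSG5L-HA backbone (about 4.1 kb) carrying a roughly 1.2 kb human PTEN coding sequence, for a total of about 5.4 kb in the full sequence record. It is propagated in E. coli through a high-copy ColE1/pUC-type origin and selected with ampicillin via the β-lactamase gene and its own promoter. An f1 origin is also present, which in principle allows single-stranded DNA production. Short remnants of rop, bom and lacZα are leftovers of the vector's cloning history rather than functional parts.

The expression cassette is driven by the SV40 enhancer and early promoter, followed by a rabbit β-globin intron that promotes efficient processing and expression of the transcript. It ends in an SV40 polyadenylation signal. A T7 promoter lies between the intron and the open reading frame, providing a sequencing primer site and the option of in vitro transcription. According to the catalogue entry, PTEN is fused to an N-terminal HA epitope supplied by the backbone and to a nuclear export sequence (NES). Neither element is annotated separately in the feature table, though there is an unannotated stretch of about 100 bp between the T7 promoter and the PTEN CDS where they could lie. The record does not state the origin of the NES.

The NES should bias the lipid phosphatase tumour suppressor toward the cytoplasm, and the HA tag allows detection by immunoblotting or immunofluorescence. This suits the construct to studies of how subcellular localisation affects PTEN function, although the record does not spell out a specific use. The accompanying 889 bp GenBank record covers only part of the plasmid and has no annotated features.
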