Addgene plasmid #10932: 863 pSG5L HA NES PTEN
Depositing lab: William Sellers. Depositing organization: Dana-Farber Cancer Institute.
Backbone
  Vector backbone: pSG5L-HA
  Backbone size w/o insert (bp): 4100
  Vector type: Mammalian Expression
Growth in bacteria
  Bacterial resistance: Ampicillin, 100 μg/mL
  Growth temperature: 37°C
  Growth strain: DH5alpha
  Copy number: High Copy
Gene/Insert
  Gene/Insert name: PTEN
  Species: H. sapiens (human)
  Insert size (bp): 1200
  Entrez Gene: PTEN (a.k.a. 10q23del, BZS, CWS1, DEC, GLM2, MHAM, MMAC1, PTEN1, PTENbeta, PTENgama, TEP1)
  Tag / fusion protein: HA (N terminal on backbone); NES
  Cloning method: Restriction Enzyme
  Sequencing primers: 5′ T7
Terms and licenses: Academic/Nonprofit Terms; Industry Terms: Not Available to Industry
Depositor comments: Has nuclear export sequence.
How to cite: 863 pSG5L HA NES PTEN was a gift from William Sellers (Addgene plasmid # 10932 ; http://n2t.net/addgene:10932 ; RRID:Addgene_10932)
