LOCUS       Exported 889 bp ds-DNA linear SYN 11-JUN-2021
DEFINITION  synthetic linear DNA
ACCESSION   .
VERSION     .
KEYWORDS    863 pSG5L HA NES PTEN
SOURCE      synthetic DNA construct
  ORGANISM  synthetic DNA construct
REFERENCE   1 (bases 1 to 889)
  TITLE     PTEN
REFERENCE   2 (bases 1 to 889)
  AUTHORS   .
  TITLE     Direct Submission
  JOURNAL   Exported Jun 11, 2021 from SnapGene Server 1.1.58
            http://www.snapgene.com
FEATURES             Location/Qualifiers
     source          1..889
                     /organism="synthetic DNA construct"
                     /mol_type="other DNA"
ORIGIN
        1 agttctgctt taataagatc tggatctaga ctcgaggcga tatcggggaa ttctcagact
       61 tttgtaattt gtgtatgctg atcttcatca aaaggttcat tctctggatc agagtcagtg
      121 gtgtcagaat atctataatg atcaggttca ttgtcactaa catctggtgt tacagaagtt
      181 gaactgctag cctctggatt tgacggctcc tctactgttt ttgtgaagta cagcttcacc
      241 ttaaaatttg gagaaaagta tcggttggct ttgtctttat ttgctttgtc aagatcattt
      301 tttgttaaag taagtactag atattccttg tcattatctg cacgctctat actgcaaatg
      361 ctatcgattt cttgatcaca tagacttcca ttttctactt tttctgaggt ttcctctggt
      421 cctggtatga agaatgtatt tacccaaaag tgaaacattt tgtccttttt tagcatcttg
      481 ttctgtttgt ggaagaactc tactttgata tcaccacaca caggtaacgg ctgagggaac
      541 tcaaagtaca tgaacttgtc ttcccgtcgt gtgggtcctg aattggagga atatatcttc
      601 acctttagct ggcagaccac aaactgagga ttgcaagttc cgccactgaa cattggaata
      661 gtttcaaaca tcatcttgtg aaacaacagt gccactggtc tataatccag atgattcttt
      721 aacaggtagc tataataata cacatagcgc ctctgactgg gaatagttac tccctttttg
      781 tctctggtcc ttacttcccc atagaaatct agggcctctt gtgcctttaa aaatttgccc
      841 cgatgtaata aatatgcaca tatcattaca ccagttcgtc cctttccag
//
