>Addgene plasmid #10932 | 863 pSG5L HA NES PTEN | addgene partial sequence | sequence record 18079 | T7 5'-TAATACGACTCACTATAGGG-3'
CCGACTACGCCTCCCTCGGATCTCTGCCGCCGCTGGAGCGCCTGACGCTGGGATCCATGACAGCCATCAT
CAAAGAGATCGTTAGCAGAAACAAAAGGAGATATCAAGAGGATGGATTCGACTTAGACTTGACCTATATT
TATCCAAACATTATTGCTATGGGATTTCCTGCAGAAAGACTTGAAGGCGTATACAGGAACAATATTGATG
ATGTAGTAAGGTTTTTGGATTCAAAGCATAAAAACCATTACAAGATATACAATCTTTGTGCTGAAAGACA
TTATGACACCGCCAAATTTAATTGCAGAGTTGCACAATATCCTTTTGAAGACCATAACCCACCACAGCTA
GAACTTATCAAACCCTTTTGTGAAGATCTTGACCAATGGCTAAGTGAAGATGACAATCATGTTGCAGCAA
TTCACTGTAAAGCTGGAAAGGGACGAACTGGTGTAATGATATGTGCATATTTATTACATCGGGGCAAATT
TTTAAAGGCACAAGAGGCCCTAGATTTCTATGGGGAAGTAAGGACCAGAGACAAAAAGGGAGTAACTATT
CCCAGTCAGAGGCGCTATGTGTATTATTATAGCTACCTGTTAAAGAATCATCTGGATTATAGACCAGTGG
CACTGTTGTTTCACAAGATGATGTTTGAAACTATTCCAATGTTCAGTGGCGGAACTTGNCATCCTCAGTT
TGTGGTCTGCCAGCTAAAGGTGAAGATATATTCCTCCAATTCAGGACCCACACGACGGGAAGACAGTTCA
TGTACTTTGAGTTC
