>Addgene plasmid #10932 | 863 pSG5L HA NES PTEN | addgene partial sequence | sequence record 99128 | SV40pro-F 5'-TATTTATGCAGAGGCCGAGG-3'
AGAGGCTTTTTTGGAGGCCTAGGCTTTTGCAAAAAGCTCCGGATCGATCCTGAGAACTTCAGGGTGAGTT
TGGGGACCCTTGATTGTTCTTTCTTTTTCGCTATTGTAAAATTCATGTTATATGGAGGGGGCAAAGTTTT
CAGGGTGTTGTTTAGAATGGGAAGATGTCCCTTGTATCACCATGGACCCTCATGATAATTTTGTTTCTTT
CACTTTCTACTCTGTTGACAACCATTGTCTCCTCTTATTTTCTTTTCATTTTCTGTAACTTTTTCGTTAA
ACTTTAGCTTGCATTTGTAACGAATTTTTAAATTCACTTTTGTTTATTTGTCAGATTGTAAGTACTTTCT
CTAATCACTTTTTTTTCAAGGCAATCAGGGTATATTATATTGTACTTCAGCACAGTTTTAGAGAACAATT
GTTATAATTAAATGATAAGGTAGAATATTTCTGCATATAAATTCTGGCTGGCGTGGAAATATTCTTATTG
GTAGAAACAACTACATCCTGGTCATCATCCTGCCTTTCTCTTTATGGTTACAATGATATACACTGTTTGA
GATGAGGATAAAATACTCTGAGTCCAAACCGGGCCCCTCTGCTAACCATGTTCATGCCTTCTTCTTTTTC
CTACAGCTCCTGGGCAACGTGCTGGTTATTGTGCTGTCTCATCATTTTGGCAAAGAATTGTAATACGACT
CACTATAGGGCGAATTGTCGACCCGGGAAGCTTACCATGGCCTACCCCTACGACGTGCCCGACTACGCCT
CCCTCGGATCTCTGCCGCCGCTGGAGCGCCTGACGCTGGGGATCCATGACAGCCATCATCAAAGAGATCG
TTAGCAGAAACAAAAGGAGATATCAAGAGGATGGATTCGACTTA
