>Addgene plasmid #10932 | 863 pSG5L HA NES PTEN | addgene partial sequence | sequence record 99887 | pCAG-F 5'-GCAACGTGCTGGTTATTGTG-3'
CGACTCACTATAGGGCGAATTGTCGACCCGGGAAGCTTACCATGGCCTACCCCTACGACGTGCCCGACTA
CGCCTCCCTCGGATCTCTGCCGCCGCTGGAGCGCCTGACGCTGGGATCCATGACAGCCATCATCAAAGAG
ATCGTTAGCAGAAACAAAAGGAGATATCAAGAGGATGGATTCGACTTAGACTTGACCTATATTTATCCAA
ACATTATTGCTATGGGATTTCCTGCAGAAAGACTTGAAGGCGTATACAGGAACAATATTGATGATGTAGT
AAGGTTTTTGGATTCAAAGCATAAAAACCATTACAAGATATACAATCTTTGTGCTGAAAGACATTATGAC
ACCGCCAAATTTAATTGCAGAGTTGCACAATATCCTTTTGAAGACCATAACCCACCACAGCTAGAACTTA
TCAAACCCTTTTGTGAAGATCTTGACCAATGGCTAAGTGAAGATGACAATCATGTTGCAGCAATTCACTG
TAAAGCTGGAAAGGGACGAACTGGTGTAATGATATGTGCATATTTATTACATCGGGGCAAATTTTTAAAG
GCACAAGAGGCCCTAGATTTCTATGGGGAAGTAAGGACCAGAGACAAAAAGGGAGTAACTATTCCCAGTC
AGAGGCGCTATGTGTATTATTATAGCTACCTGTTAAAGAATCATCTGGATTATAGACCAGTGGCACTGTT
GTTTCACAAGATGATGTTTGAAACTATTCCAATGTTCAGTGGCGGAACTTGCAATCCTCAGTTTGTGGTC
